>Addgene plasmid #39461 | pPac-PL-mCD8-T2A-Gal4 | addgene partial sequence | sequence record 51886 | AC5 5'-ACACAAAGCCGCTCCATCAG-3'
GATCCGATATCACTAGACAAAATGGCCAGCCCCCTGACCCGCTTCCTGAGCCTGAACCTGCTGCTGCTGG
GCGAGAGCATCATCCTGGGCAGCGGCGAGGCCAAGCCCCAGGCCCCCGAGCTGCGCATCTTCCCCAAGAA
GATGGATGCCGAGCTGGGCCAGAAGGTGGATCTGGTGTGCGAGGTGCTGGGCAGCGTGAGCCAGGGCTGC
AGCTGGCTGTTCCAGAACAGCAGCAGCAAGCTGCCCCAGCCCACCTTCGTGGTGTACATGGCCAGCAGCC
ACAACAAGATCACCTGGGATGAGAAGCTGAACAGCAGCAAGCTGTTCAGCGCCATGCGCGATACCAACAA
CAAGTACGTGCTGACCCTGAACAAGTTCAGCAAGGAGAACGAGGGCTACTACTTCTGCAGCGTGATCAGC
AACAGCGTGATGTACTTCAGCAGCGTGGTGCCCGTGCTGCAGAAGGTGAACAGCACCACCACCAAGCCCG
TGCTGCGCACCCCCAGCCCCGTGCACCCCACCGGCACCAGCCAGCCCCAGCGCCCCGAGGATTGCCGCCC
CCGCGGCAGCGTGAAGGGCACCGGCCTGGATTTCGCCTGCGATATCTACATCTGGGCACCCCTGGCCGGC
ATCTGCGTGGCCCTGCTGCTGAGCCTGATCATCACCCTGATCTGCTACCACAGCCGCGGCAGCGGTACCG
AGGGCCGCGGCAGCCTGCTGACCTGCGGCGATGTGGAGGAGAACC
