>Addgene plasmid #39461 | pPac-PL-mCD8-T2A-Gal4 | addgene partial sequence | sequence record 53194 | Gal4_N_term
GATAACTCCACAATTCCGTTGGATTTTATGCCCAGGGATGCTCTTCATGGATTTGATTGGTCTGAAGAGG
ATGACATGTCGGATGGCTTGCCCTTCCTGAAAACGGACCCCAACAATAATGGGTTCTTTGGCGACGGTTC
TCTCTTATGTATTCTTCGATCTATTGGCTTTAAACCGGAAAATTACACGAACTCTAACGTTAACAGGCTC
CCGACCATGATTACGGATAGATACACGTTGGCTTCTAGATCCACAACATCCCGTTTACTTCAAAGTTATC
TCAATAATTTTCACCCCTACTGCCCTATCGTGCACTCACCGACGCTAATGATGTTGTATAATAACCAGAT
TGAAATCGCGTCGAAGGATCAATGGCAAATCCTTTTTAACTGCATATTAGCCATTGGAGCCTGGTGTATA
GAGGGGGAATCTACTGATATAGATGTTTTTTACTATCAAAATGCTAAATCTCATTTGACGAGCAAGGTCT
TCGAGTCAGGTTCCATAATTTTGGTGACAGCCCTACATCTTCTGTCGCGATATACACAGTGGAGGCAGAA
AACAAATACTAGCTATAATTTTCACAGCTTTTCCATAAGAATGGCCATATCATTGGGCTTGAATAGGGAC
CTCCCCTCGTCCTTCAGTGATAGCAGCATTCTGGAACAAAGACGCCGAATTTGGTGGTCTGTCTACTCTT
GGGAGATCCAATTGTCCCTGCTTTATGGTCGATCCATCCAGCTTTCTCAGAATACAATCTCCTTCCCTTC
TTCTGTCGACGATGTGCAGCGTACCACAACAGGTCCCACCATATATCATGGCATCATTGAAACAGCAAGG
CTCTTACAAGTTTTCACAAAAATCTATGAACTAGACAAAACAGTAACTGCAGAAAAAAGTCC
