[The description below was written by a language model from this plasmid's Addgene catalogue record.]
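Description:
pPac-PL-mCD8-T2A-Gal4 is a plasmid built on the pPac-PL backbone, a vector generally used for constitutive expression in cultured Drosophila cells. The backbone accounts for 6392 bp and the complete construct is recorded as 9774 bp. It is propagated in E. coli as a high-copy plasmid under ampicillin selection. The record does not list the origin of replication, a polyadenylation signal, or any marker for selection in insect cells, and no feature table is provided, so these details cannot be confirmed here.

The payload is a 3378 bp insert, mCD8-T2A-Gal4, placed under an actin promoter. It was introduced by restriction cloning, with the 5′ site destroyed in the process and a NotI site retained at the 3′ end. As the name indicates, the insert is a single open reading frame in which mCD8, a membrane protein commonly used as a cell-surface marker, is joined in frame to the yeast transcriptional activator Gal4 through a T2A sequence. T2A is a viral 2A peptide that causes ribosomal skipping during translation, so that one transcript yields two separate polypeptides: the upstream protein carrying most of the 2A residues at its C-terminus, and a free downstream Gal4 able to activate UAS-linked reporters or effectors.

The associated publication describes T2A-Gal4 in-frame fusion as a strategy for directing transgene expression in Drosophila. This actin-driven construct is consistent with a test of that principle, checking that Gal4 released from an upstream coding sequence by T2A remains functional, although the record does not state its specific experimental use.
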