Addgene plasmid #39461: pPac-PL-mCD8-T2A-Gal4
Depositing lab: Benjamin White. Depositing organization: National Institute of Mental Health (NIMH). Publication: A novel approach for directing transgene expression in Drosophila: T2A-Gal4 in-frame fusion. Diao F, White BH. Genetics. 2012 Mar;190(3):1139-44. Epub 2011 Dec 29. 10.1534/genetics.111.136291 PubMed 22209908.
Backbone
  Vector backbone: pPac-PL
  Backbone size w/o insert (bp): 6392
  Total vector size (bp): 9774
Growth in bacteria
  Bacterial resistance: Ampicillin, 100 μg/mL
  Growth temperature: 37°C
  Growth strain: DH5alpha
  Copy number: High Copy
Gene/Insert
  Gene/Insert name: mCD8-T2A-Gal4
  Insert size (bp): 3378
  Promoter: actin
  Cloning method: Restriction Enzyme; 5′ cloning site none (destroyed during cloning); 3′ cloning site NotI (not destroyed)
  Sequencing primers: 5′ AGTCGTCTAATCCAGAGACC; 3′ GATCTTGATCTTCATGGTCG
Terms and licenses: Academic/Nonprofit Terms; Industry Terms: Not Available to Industry
How to cite: pPac-PL-mCD8-T2A-Gal4 was a gift from Benjamin White (Addgene plasmid # 39461 ; http://n2t.net/addgene:39461 ; RRID:Addgene_39461)
